Addgene plasmid #49606: EGFP-Rab28
Purpose: expresses EGFP-Rab28 in mammalian cells
Depositing lab: Marci Scidmore. Depositing organization: Cornell University.
Backbone
  Vector backbone: EGFP C1
  Backbone manufacturer: Clontech
  Backbone size w/o insert (bp): 4700
  Total vector size (bp): 5300
  Vector type: Mammalian Expression
  Selectable markers: Neomycin (select with G418)
Growth in bacteria
  Bacterial resistance: Kanamycin, 50 μg/mL
  Growth temperature: 37°C
  Growth strain: DH5alpha
  Copy number: High Copy
Gene/Insert
  Gene/Insert name: Rab28
  Species: H. sapiens (human)
  Insert size (bp): 600
  GenBank ID: AF498955
  Entrez Gene: RAB28 (a.k.a. CORD18)
  Promoter: CMV
  Tag / fusion protein: EGFP (N terminal on insert)
  Cloning method: Restriction Enzyme; 5′ cloning site BamHI/BglII (destroyed during cloning); 3′ cloning site XhoI/SalI (destroyed during cloning)
  Sequencing primers: 5′ EGFP C (CATGGTCCTGCTGGAGTTCGTG)
Resource information
  A portion of this plasmid was derived from a plasmid made by: Rab28 derived from pCDNA3.1+Rab28 purchased from Missouri S&T cDNA Resource Center
Terms and licenses: Academic/Nonprofit Terms; Industry Terms: Not Available to Industry
How to cite: EGFP-Rab28 was a gift from Marci Scidmore (Addgene plasmid # 49606)
