[The description below was written by a language model from this plasmid's Addgene catalogue record and pLannotate feature annotations shown in this document.]
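Description:
EGFP-Rab28 is a mammalian expression plasmid built on the Clontech EGFP C1 backbone that produces human RAB28, a small Rab-family GTPase, as a fusion with EGFP at its N-terminus. The full deposited sequence is about 5.4 kb. Transcription is driven by the human cytomegalovirus immediate-early enhancer and promoter, which gives strong constitutive expression in most mammalian cell lines. The EGFP coding sequence is followed, after a short linker derived from the multiple cloning site, by the roughly 660 bp RAB28 open reading frame, and the transcript is terminated by the SV40 polyadenylation signal. The Rab28 cDNA was subcloned from a commercial pcDNA3.1-based clone using compatible-end ligations (BamHI/BglII at the 5′ junction and XhoI/SalI at the 3′ junction), so none of these sites was regenerated. Placing the tag at the N-terminus leaves the C-terminus of the GTPase free, the region where Rab proteins are normally lipid-modified for membrane attachment.

The plasmid replicates in E. coli at high copy from a pUC-type ColE1 origin and also carries an f1 origin for single-stranded DNA production. A single Tn5 aminoglycoside phosphotransferase gene (NeoR/KanR) serves for selection in both hosts: a bacterial bla-type promoter drives it for kanamycin resistance, while the adjacent SV40 enhancer/early promoter and the HSV TK polyadenylation signal allow G418 selection of stably transfected mammalian cells. The short large T antigen, ble and bGH poly(A) fragments in the annotation appear to be residual backbone sequence matches rather than functional elements. The record states only that the construct expresses EGFP-Rab28 in mammalian cells. A fluorescent fusion of this kind is suited to visualising the protein's subcellular localisation by microscopy.
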