Features (pLannotate 1.2.2; 15 found; start..end, strand, type, name):
     61..364     +  enhancer       CMV enhancer: human cytomegalovirus immediate early enhancer
    365..568     +  promoter       CMV promoter: human cytomegalovirus (CMV) immediate early promoter
    613..1329    +  CDS            EGFP: EGFP is a basic (constitutively fluorescent) green fluorescent protein published in 1996, derived from Aequorea victoria. It is reported to be a rapidly-maturing weak dimer with moderate acid sensitivity.
   1348..2007    +  CDS            RAB28: RAB28_HUMAN - Experimental evidence at protein level: Swiss-Prot protein existence level 1. From Homo sapiens (Human).
   2012..2037    +  misc_feature   MCS (fragment): multiple cloning site
   2054..2138    +  CDS            large T antigen (fragment): large T antigen from SV40 (simian virus 40)
   2161..2282    +  polyA_signal   SV40 poly(A) signal: SV40 polyadenylation signal
   2316..2744    -  rep_origin     f1 ori (sequence partly withheld): f1 bacteriophage origin of replication; arrow indicates direction of (+) strand synthesis
   2771..2875    +  promoter       AmpR promoter: bla
   2877..3234    +  promoter       SV40 promoter: SV40 enhancer and early promoter
   3269..4063    +  CDS            NeoR/KanR: aminoglycoside phosphotransferase from Tn5; aph(3')-II (or nptII); confers resistance to neomycin, kanamycin, and G418 (Geneticin®)
   4084..4236    +  CDS            ble (fragment): BLE_KLEPN - Experimental evidence at protein level: Swiss-Prot protein existence level 1. Binding protein with a strong affinity to the bleomycin family of antibiotics. Binds to CL990; an antimitotic-antibiotic compound. From Klebsiella pneumoniae.
   4295..4342    +  polyA_signal   HSV TK poly(A) signal: herpes simplex virus thymidine kinase polyadenylation signal (Cole and Stacy, 1985)
   4433..4449    -  polyA_signal   bGH poly(A) signal (fragment): bovine growth hormone polyadenylation signal
   4671..5259    +  rep_origin     ori: high-copy-number ColE1/pMB1/pBR322/pUC origin of replication
>Addgene plasmid #49606 | EGFP-Rab28 | depositor full sequence | sequence record 74247 | EGFP-Rab28 sequence 5373 bps
TAGTTATTAATAGTAATCAATTACGGGGTCATTAGTTCATAGCCCATATATGGAGTTCCGCGTTACATAA
CTTACGGTAAATGGCCCGCCTGGCTGACCGCCCAACGACCCCCGCCCATTGACGTCAATAATGACGTATG
TTCCCATAGTAACGCCAATAGGGACTTTCCATTGACGTCAATGGGTGGAGTATTTACGGTAAACTGCCCA
CTTGGCAGTACATCAAGTGTATCATATGCCAAGTACGCCCCCTATTGACGTCAATGACGGTAAATGGCCC
GCCTGGCATTATGCCCAGTACATGACCTTATGGGACTTTCCTACTTGGCAGTACATCTACGTATTAGTCA
TCGCTATTACCATGGTGATGCGGTTTTGGCAGTACATCAATGGGCGTGGATAGCGGTTTGACTCACGGGG
ATTTCCAAGTCTCCACCCCATTGACGTCAATGGGAGTTTGTTTTGGCACCAAAATCAACGGGACTTTCCA
AAATGTCGTAACAACTCCGCCCCATTGACGCAAATGGGCGGTAGGCGTGTACGGTGGGAGGTCTATATAA
GCAGAGCTGGTTTAGTGAACCGTCAGATCCGCTAGCGCTACCGGTCGCCACCATGGTGAGCAAGGGCGAG
GAGCTGTTCACCGGGGTGGTGCCCATCCTGGTCGAGCTGGACGGCGACGTAAACGGCCACAAGTTCAGCG
TGTCCGGCGAGGGCGAGGGCGATGCCACCTACGGCAAGCTGACCCTGAAGTTCATCTGCACCACCGGCAA
GCTGCCCGTGCCCTGGCCCACCCTCGTGACCACCCTGACCTACGGCGTGCAGTGCTTCAGCCGCTACCCC
GACCACATGAAGCAGCACGACTTCTTCAAGTCCGCCATGCCCGAAGGCTACGTCCAGGAGCGCACCATCT
TCTTCAAGGACGACGGCAACTACAAGACCCGCGCCGAGGTGAAGTTCGAGGGCGACACCCTGGTGAACCG
CATCGAGCTGAAGGGCATCGACTTCAAGGAGGACGGCAACATCCTGGGGCACAAGCTGGAGTACAACTAC
AACAGCCACAACGTCTATATCATGGCCGACAAGCAGAAGAACGGCATCAAGGTGAACTTCAAGATCCGCC
ACAACATCGAGGACGGCAGCGTGCAGCTCGCCGACCACTACCAGCAGAACACCCCCATCGGCGACGGCCC
CGTGCTGCTGCCCGACAACCACTACCTGAGCACCCAGTCCGCCCTGAGCAAAGACCCCAACGAGAAGCGC
GATCACATGGTCCTGCTGGAGTTCGTGACCGCCGCCGGGATCACTCTCGGCATGGACGAGCTGTACAAGT
CCGGACTCAGATCCACCATGTCGGATTCGGAGGAGGAGAGCCAGGACCGGCAACTGAAAATCGTCGTGCT
GGGGGACGGCGCCTCCGGGAAGACCTCCTTAACTACGTGTTTTGCTCAAGAAACTTTTGGGAAACAGTAC
AAACAAACTATAGGACTGGATTTCTTTTTGAGAAGGATAACATTGCCAGGAAACTTGAATGTTACCCTTC
AAATTTGGGATATAGGAGGGCAGACAATAGGAGGCAAAATGTTGGATAAATATATCTATGGAGCACAGGG
AGTCCTCTTGGTATATGATATTACAAATTATCAAAGCTTTGAGAATTTAGAAGATTGGTATACTGTGGTG
AAGAAAGTGAGCGAGGAGTCAGAAACTCAGCCACTGGTTGCCTTGGTAGGCAATAAAATTGATTTGGAGC
ATATGCGAACAATAAAACCTGAAAAACACTTACGGTTTTGCCAGGAAAATGGTTTTAGTAGCCACTTTGT
CTCAGCCAAGACAGGAGACTCTGTCTTCCTGTGCTTTCAGAAAGTTGCTGCTGAAATCCTTGGGATCAAA
TTAAACAAAGCAGAAATAGAACAGTCACAGCGTATTGTCAGGGCAGAAATAGTGAAGTACCCGGAAGAAG
AAAATCAACATACCACCTCTACTCAGAGTAGAATCTGTTCAGTACAGTAGCTCGACGGTACCGCGGGCCC
GGGATCCACCGGATCTAGATAACTGATCATAATCAGCCATACCACATTTGTAGAGGTTTTACTTGCTTTA
AAAAACCTCCCACACCTCCCCCTGAACCTGAAACATAAAATGAATGCAATTGTTGTTGTTAACTTGTTTA
TTGCAGCTTATAATGGTTACAAATAAAGCAATAGCATCACAAATTTCACAAATAAAGCATTTTTTTCACT
GCATTCTAGTTGTGGTTTGTCCAAACTCATCAATGTATCTTAACGCGTAAATTGTAAGCGTTAATATTTT
GTTAAAATTCGCGTTAAATTTTTGTTAAATCAGCTCATTTTTTAACCAATAGGCCGAAATCGGCAAAATC
CCTTATAAATCAAAAGAATAGACCGAGATAGGGT
[37 nt withheld, positions 2415-2451]
AAAGAACGTGGACTCCAACGTCAAAGG
[49 nt withheld, positions 2479-2527]
T
[91 nt withheld, positions 2529-2619]
G
[124 nt withheld, positions 2621-2744]
CAGGTGGCACTTTTCGGGGAAATGTGCGCGGAACCCCTATTTGTTTATTTTTCTAAATACATTCAAATAT
GTATCCGCTCATGAGACAATAACCCTGATAAATGCTTCAATAATATTGAAAAAGGAAGAGTCCTGAGGCG
GAAAGAACCAGCTGTGGAATGTGTGTCAGTTAGGGTGTGGAAAGTCCCCAGGCTCCCCAGCAGGCAGAAG
TATGCAAAGCATGCATCTCAATTAGTCAGCAACCAGGTGTGGAAAGTCCCCAGGCTCCCCAGCAGGCAGA
AGTATGCAAAGCATGCATCTCAATTAGTCAGCAACCATAGTCCCGCCCCTAACTCCGCCCATCCCGCCCC
TAACTCCGCCCAGTTCCGCCCATTCTCCGCCCCATGGCTGACTAATTTTTTTTATTTATGCAGAGGCCGA
GGCCGCCTCGGCCTCTGAGCTATTCCAGAAGTAGTGAGGAGGCTTTTTTGGAGGCCTAGGCTTTTGCAAA
GATCGATCAAGAGACAGGATGAGGATCGTTTCGCATGATTGAACAAGATGGATTGCACGCAGGTTCTCCG
GCCGCTTGGGTGGAGAGGCTATTCGGCTATGACTGGGCACAACAGACAATCGGCTGCTCTGATGCCGCCG
TGTTCCGGCTGTCAGCGCAGGGGCGCCCGGTTCTTTTTGTCAAGACCGACCTGTCCGGTGCCCTGAATGA
ACTGCAAGACGAGGCAGCGCGGCTATCGTGGCTGGCCACGACGGGCGTTCCTTGCGCAGCTGTGCTCGAC
GTTGTCACTGAAGCGGGAAGGGACTGGCTGCTATTGGGCGAAGTGCCGGGGCAGGATCTCCTGTCATCTC
ACCTTGCTCCTGCCGAGAAAGTATCCATCATGGCTGATGCAATGCGGCGGCTGCATACGCTTGATCCGGC
TACCTGCCCATTCGACCACCAAGCGAAACATCGCATCGAGCGAGCACGTACTCGGATGGAAGCCGGTCTT
GTCGATCAGGATGATCTGGACGAAGAGCATCAGGGGCTCGCGCCAGCCGAACTGTTCGCCAGGCTCAAGG
CGAGCATGCCCGACGGCGAGGATCTCGTCGTGACCCATGGCGATGCCTGCTTGCCGAATATCATGGTGGA
AAATGGCCGCTTTTCTGGATTCATCGACTGTGGCCGGCTGGGTGTGGCGGACCGCTATCAGGACATAGCG
TTGGCTACCCGTGATATTGCTGAAGAGCTTGGCGGCGAATGGGCTGACCGCTTCCTCGTGCTTTACGGTA
TCGCCGCTCCCGATTCGCAGCGCATCGCCTTCTATCGCCTTCTTGACGAGTTCTTCTGAGCGGGACTCTG
GGGTTCGAAATGACCGACCAAGCGACGCCCAACCTGCCATCACGAGATTTCGATTCCACCGCCGCCTTCT
ATGAAAGGTTGGGCTTCGGAATCGTTTTCCGGGACGCCGGCTGGATGATCCTCCAGCGCGGGGATCTCAT
GCTGGAGTTCTTCGCCCACCCTAGGGGGAGGCTAACTGAAACACGGAAGGAGACAATACCGGAAGGAACC
CGCGCTATGACGGCAATAAAAAGACAGAATAAAACGCACGGTGTTGGGTCGTTTGTTCATAAACGCGGGG
TTCGGTCCCAGGGCTGGCACTCTGTCGATACCCCACCGAGACCCCATTGGGGCCAATACGCCCGCGTTTC
TTCCTTTTCCCCACCCCACCCCCCAAGTTCGGGTGAAGGCCCAGGGCTCGCAGCCAACGTCGGGGCGGCA
GGCCCTGCCATAGCCTCAGGTTACTCATATATACTTTAGATTGATTTAAAACTTCATTTTTAATTTAAAA
GGATCTAGGTGAAGATCCTTTTTGATAATCTCATGACCAAAATCCCTTAACGTGAGTTTTCGTTCCACTG
AGCGTCAGACCCCGTAGAAAAGATCAAAGGATCTTCTTGAGATCCTTTTTTTCTGCGCGTAATCTGCTGC
TTGCAAACAAAAAAACCACCGCTACCAGCGGTGGTTTGTTTGCCGGATCAAGAGCTACCAACTCTTTTTC
CGAAGGTAACTGGCTTCAGCAGAGCGCAGATACCAAATACTGTCCTTCTAGTGTAGCCGTAGTTAGGCCA
CCACTTCAAGAACTCTGTAGCACCGCCTACATACCTCGCTCTGCTAATCCTGTTACCAGTGGCTGCTGCC
AGTGGCGATAAGTCGTGTCTTACCGGGTTGGACTCAAGACGATAGTTACCGGATAAGGCGCAGCGGTCGG
GCTGAACGGGGGGTTCGTGCACACAGCCCAGCTTGGAGCGAACGACCTACACCGAACTGAGATACCTACA
GCGTGAGCTATGAGAAAGCGCCACGCTTCCCGAAGGGAGAAAGGCGGACAGGTATCCGGTAAGCGGCAGG
GTCGGAACAGGAGAGCGCACGAGGGAGCTTCCAGGGGGAAACGCCTGGTATCTTTATAGTCCTGTCGGGT
TTCGCCACCTCTGACTTGAGCGTCGATTTTTGTGATGCTCGTCAGGGGGGCGGAGCCTATGGAAAAACGC
CAGCAACGCGGCCTTTTTACGGTTCCTGGCCTTTTGCTGGCCTTTTGCTCACATGTTCTTTCCTGCGTTA
TCCCCTGATTCTGTGGATAACCGTATTACCGCCATGCAT
