>Addgene plasmid #49606 | EGFP-Rab28 | addgene partial sequence | sequence record 76326 | EGFP-C 5'-CATGGTCCTGCTGGAGTTCGTG-3'
CTCTCGGCATGGACGAGCTGTACAAGTCCGGACTCAGATCCACCATGTCGGATTCGGAGGAGGAGAGCCA
GGACCGGCAACTGAAAATCGTCGTGCTGGGGGACGGCGCCTCCGGGAAGACCTCCTTAACTACGTGTTTT
GCTCAAGAAACTTTTGGGAAACAGTACAAACAAACTATAGGACTGGATTTCTTTTTGAGAAGGATAACAT
TGCCAGGAAACTTGAATGTTACCCTTCAAATTTGGGATATAGGAGGGCAGACAATAGGAGGCAAAATGTT
GGATAAATATATCTATGGAGCACAGGGAGTCCTCTTGGTATATGATATTACAAATTATCAAAGCTTTGAG
AATTTAGAAGATTGGTATACTGTGGTGAAGAAAGTGAGCGAGGAGTCAGAAACTCAGCCACTGGTTGCCT
TGGTAGGCAATAAAATTGATTTGGAGCATATGCGAACAATAAAACCTGAAAAACACTTACGGTTTTGCCA
GGAAAATGGTTTTAGTAGCCACTTTGTCTCAGCCAAGACAGGAGACTCTGTCTTCCTGTGCTTTCAGAAA
GTTGCTGCTGAAATCCTTGGGATCAAATTAAACAAAGCAGAAATAGAACAGTCACAGCGTATTGTCAGGG
CAGAAATAGTGAAGTACCCGGAAGAAGAAAATCAACATACCACCTCTACTCAGAGTAGAATCTGTTCAGT
ACAGTAGCTCGACGGTACCGCGGGCCCGGGATCCACCGGATCTAGATAACTGATCATAATCAGCCATACC
ACATTTGTAGAGGTTTTACTTGCTTTAAAAAACCTCCCACACCTCCCCCTGAACCTGAAACATAAAATGA
ATGCAATTGTTGTTGTTAACTTGTTTATTGCAGCTTATAATGGTTACAAATAAAGCAATAGCATCACAAA
TTTCACAAATAAAGCATTTTTTTCACTGCATTCTAGTTGTGGTTTGTCCAAACTCATCAATGTATCTTAA
CGCGTAAAT
